Addgene plasmid #71657: pcDNA3.1+ eiF4A1 myc HIS
Purpose: mammalian expression of eiF4A1
Depositing lab: Gideon Dreyfuss. Depositing organization: University of Pennsylvania.
Backbone
  Vector backbone: pcDNA3.1(+)/myc-His A
  Backbone size w/o insert (bp): 5490
  Vector type: Mammalian Expression
  Selectable markers: Neomycin (select with G418)
Growth in bacteria
  Bacterial resistance: Ampicillin, 100 μg/mL
  Growth temperature: 37°C
  Growth strain: DH5alpha
  Copy number: High Copy
Gene/Insert
  Gene/Insert name: eiF4A1 (alt name: eukaryotic translation initiation factor 4A1)
  Species: H. sapiens (human)
  Insert size (bp): 1221
  Mutation: aa403 from Ala to Arg
  GenBank ID: 1973
  Entrez Gene: EIF4A1 (a.k.a. DDX2A, EIF-4A, EIF4A, eIF-4A-I, eIF4A-I)
  Promoter: CMV
  Tag / fusion protein: myc (C terminal on backbone); HIS (C terminal on backbone)
  Cloning method: Restriction Enzyme; 5′ cloning site HindIII (not destroyed); 3′ cloning site EcoRI (not destroyed)
  Sequencing primers: 5′ CMV-F; 3′ BGH-rev
Terms and licenses: Academic/Nonprofit Terms; Industry Terms: Not Available to Industry
How to cite: pcDNA3.1+ eiF4A1 myc HIS was a gift from Gideon Dreyfuss (Addgene plasmid # 71657 ; http://n2t.net/addgene:71657 ; RRID:Addgene_71657)
