[The description below was written by a language model from this plasmid's Addgene catalogue record and pLannotate feature annotations shown in this document.]
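Description:
pcDNA3.1+ eiF4A1 myc HIS is a mammalian expression plasmid built on the pcDNA3.1(+)/myc-His A backbone, carrying the human EIF4A1 coding sequence (eukaryotic translation initiation factor 4A1). This protein is the ATP-dependent RNA helicase subunit of the eIF4F complex and unwinds secondary structure in mRNA 5' UTRs during translation initiation. The roughly 1.2 kb insert was cloned between HindIII and EcoRI, both of which remain intact. It sits downstream of the human cytomegalovirus immediate-early enhancer and promoter and upstream of the bovine growth hormone polyadenylation signal. A T7 promoter lies between the CMV promoter and the open reading frame, which would allow in vitro transcription. According to the catalogue entry, the protein is fused at its C terminus to the backbone-encoded myc epitope and polyhistidine tag, useful for detection and affinity purification. These tags are not annotated separately in the feature table, although there is space for them between the end of the EIF4A1 annotation and the bGH signal. The record also lists an alanine-to-arginine change at residue 403 and gives no indication of its functional significance.

In E. coli the plasmid replicates from a high-copy ColE1/pUC-type origin and is selected with ampicillin through the β-lactamase gene. An f1 origin is also present, which permits single-stranded DNA production. For stable selection in mammalian cells, an SV40 early promoter drives the neomycin phosphotransferase gene, terminated by an SV40 polyadenylation signal and conferring G418 resistance. The short HIV-1 LTR, ble, lacI and bom fragments called by the automated annotation appear to be partial matches to backbone sequence rather than functional elements. The stated purpose is expression of eIF4A1 in mammalian cells.
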