Features (pLannotate 1.2.2; 20 found; start..end, strand, type, name):
     25..77      -  misc_feature   bom (fragment): basis of mobility region from pBR322
    232..611     +  enhancer       CMV enhancer: human cytomegalovirus immediate early enhancer
    612..815     +  promoter       CMV promoter: human cytomegalovirus (CMV) immediate early promoter
    811..844     +  LTR            5' LTR (truncated) (fragment): truncated 5' long terminal repeat (LTR) from HIV-1
    860..878     +  promoter       T7 promoter: promoter for bacteriophage T7 RNA polymerase
    908..2125    +  CDS            EIF4A1: IF4A1_HUMAN - Also known as DDX2A, EIF4A. Experimental evidence at protein level: Swiss-Prot protein existence level 1. ATP-dependent RNA helicase which is a subunit of the eIF4F complex involved in cap recognition and is required for mRNA binding to ribosome. In the current model of translation initiation, eIF4A unwinds RNA secondary structures in the 5'-UTR of mRNAs which is necessary to allow efficient binding of the small ribosomal subunit, and subsequent scanning for the initiator codon. From Homo sapiens (Human).
   2271..2495    +  polyA_signal   bGH poly(A) signal: bovine growth hormone polyadenylation signal
   2499..2520    +  promoter       SV40 promoter (fragment): SV40 enhancer and early promoter
   2541..2969    +  rep_origin     f1 ori (sequence partly withheld): f1 bacteriophage origin of replication; arrow indicates direction of (+) strand synthesis
   2983..3312    +  promoter       SV40 promoter: SV40 enhancer and early promoter
   3379..4170    +  CDS            neo: KKA2_KLEPN - Also known as kan, nptII. Experimental evidence at protein level: Swiss-Prot protein existence level 1. Resistance to kanamycin, neomycin, paromomycin, ribostamycin, butirosin and gentamicin B. From Klebsiella pneumoniae.
   4196..4354    +  CDS            ble (fragment): BLE_KLEPN - Experimental evidence at protein level: Swiss-Prot protein existence level 1. Binding protein with a strong affinity to the bleomycin family of antibiotics. Binds to CL990; an antimitotic-antibiotic compound. From Klebsiella pneumoniae.
   4349..4470    +  polyA_signal   SV40 poly(A) signal: SV40 polyadenylation signal
   4543..4559    -  protein_bind   lac operator: The lac repressor binds to the lac operator to inhibit transcription in E. coli. This inhibition can be relieved by adding lactose or isopropyl-β-D-thiogalactopyranoside (IPTG). lac repressor encoded by lacI
   4567..4597    -  promoter       lac promoter: promoter for the E. coli lac operon
   4612..4633    -  protein_bind   CAP binding site: CAP binding activates transcription in the presence of cAMP. E. coli catabolite activator protein
   4646..4738    -  CDS            lacI (fragment): lac repressor; lacI; The lac repressor binds to the lac operator to inhibit transcription in E. coli. This inhibition can be relieved by adding lactose or isopropyl-β-D-thiogalactopyranoside (IPTG).
   4921..5509    -  rep_origin     ori: high-copy-number ColE1/pMB1/pBR322/pUC origin of replication
   5680..6540    -  CDS            AmpR: β-lactamase; bla; confers resistance to ampicillin, carbenicillin, and related antibiotics
   6541..6645    -  promoter       AmpR promoter: bla
>Addgene plasmid #71657 | pcDNA3.1+ eiF4A1 myc HIS | addgene full sequence | sequence record 422687 | Addgene NGS Result
GGATCGGGAGATCTCCCGATCCCCTATGGTGCACTCTCAGTACAATCTGCTCTGATGCCGCATAGTTAAG
CCAGTATCTGCTCCCTGCTTGTGTGTTGGAGGTCGCTGAGTAGTGCGCGAGCAAAATTTAAGCTACAACA
AGGCAAGGCTTGACCGACAATTGCATGAAGAATCTGCTTAGGGTTAGGCGTTTTGCGCTGCTTCGCGATG
TACGGGCCAGATATACGCGTTGACATTGATTATTGACTAGTTATTAATAGTAATCAATTACGGGGTCATT
AGTTCATAGCCCATATATGGAGTTCCGCGTTACATAACTTACGGTAAATGGCCCGCCTGGCTGACCGCCC
AACGACCCCCGCCCATTGACGTCAATAATGACGTATGTTCCCATAGTAACGCCAATAGGGACTTTCCATT
GACGTCAATGGGTGGAGTATTTACGGTAAACTGCCCACTTGGCAGTACATCAAGTGTATCATATGCCAAG
TACGCCCCCTATTGACGTCAATGACGGTAAATGGCCCGCCTGGCATTATGCCCAGTACATGACCTTATGG
GACTTTCCTACTTGGCAGTACATCTACGTATTAGTCATCGCTATTACCATGGTGATGCGGTTTTGGCAGT
ACATCAATGGGCGTGGATAGCGGTTTGACTCACGGGGATTTCCAAGTCTCCACCCCATTGACGTCAATGG
GAGTTTGTTTTGGCACCAAAATCAACGGGACTTTCCAAAATGTCGTAACAACTCCGCCCCATTGACGCAA
ATGGGCGGTAGGCGTGTACGGTGGGAGGTCTATATAAGCAGAGCTCTCTGGCTAACTAGAGAACCCACTG
CTTACTGGCTTATCGAAATTAATACGACTCACTATAGGGAGACCCAAGCTGGCTAGTTAAGCTTATCATG
TCTGCGAGCCAGGATTCCCGATCCAGAGACAATGGCCCCGATGGGATGGAGCCCGAAGGCGTCATCGAGA
GTAACTGGAATGAGATTGTTGACAGCTTTGATGACATGAACCTCTCGGAGTCCCTTCTCCGTGGCATCTA
CGCCTATGGTTTTGAGAAGCCCTCTGCCATCCAGCAGCGAGCCATTCTACCTTGTATCAAGGGTTATGAT
GTGATTGCTCAAGCCCAATCTGGGACTGGGAAAACGGCCACATTTGCCATATCAATTCTGCAGCAGATTG
AATTAGATCTAAAAGCCACCCAGGCCTTGGTCCTAGCACCCACTCGAGAATTGGCTCAGCAGATACAGAA
GGTGGTCATGGCACTAGGAGACTACATGGGCGCCTCCTGTCACGCCTGTATCGGGGGCACCAACGTGCGT
GCTGAGGTGCAGAAACTGCAGATGGAAGCTCCCCACATCATCGTGGGTACCCCTGGCCGTGTGTTTGATA
TGCTTAACCGGAGATACCTGTCCCCCAAATACATCAAGATGTTTGTACTGGATGAAGCTGACGAAATGTT
AAGCCGTGGATTCAAGGACCAGATCTATGACATATTCCAAAAGCTCAACAGCAACACCCAGGTAGTTTTG
CTGTCAGCCACAATGCCTTCTGATGTGCTTGAGGTGACCAAGAAGTTCATGAGGGACCCCATTCGGATTC
TTGTCAAGAAGGAAGAGTTGACCCTGGAGGGTATCCGCCAGTTCTACATCAACGTGGAACGAGAGGAGTG
GAAGCTGGACACACTATGTGACTTGTATGAAACCCTGACCATCACCCAGGCAGTCATCTTCATCAACACC
CGGAGGAAGGTGGACTGGCTCACCGAGAAGATGCATGCTCGAGATTTCACTGTATCCGCCATGCATGGAG
ATATGGACCAAAAGGAACGAGACGTGATTATGAGGGAGTTTCGTTCTGGCTCTAGCAGAGTTTTGATTAC
CACTGACCTGCTGGCCAGAGGCATTGATGTGCAGCAGGTTTCTTTAGTCATCAACTATGACCTTCCCACC
AACAGGGAAAACTATATCCACAGAATCGGTCGAGGTGGACGGTTTGGCCGTAAAGGTGTGGCTATTAACA
TGGTGACAGAAGAAGACAAGAGGACTCTTCGAGACATTGAGACCTTCTACAACACCTCCATTGAGGAAAT
GCCCCTCAATGTTCGTGACCTCATCGAATTCTGCAGATATCCAGCACAGTGGCGGCCGCTCGAGTCTAGA
GGGCCCTTCGAACAAAAACTCATCTCAGAAGAGGATCTGAATATGCATACCGGTCATCATCACCATCACC
ATTGAGTTTAAACCCGCTGATCAGCCTCGACTGTGCCTTCTAGTTGCCAGCCATCTGTTGTTTGCCCCTC
CCCCGTGCCTTCCTTGACCCTGGAAGGTGCCACTCCCACTGTCCTTTCCTAATAAAATGAGGAAATTGCA
TCGCATTGTCTGAGTAGGTGTCATTCTATTCTGGGGGGTGGGGTGGGGCAGGACAGCAAGGGGGAGGATT
GGGAAGACAATAGCAGGCATGCTGGGGATGCGGTGGGCTCTATGGCTTCTGAGGCGGAAAGAACCAGCTG
GGGCTCTAGGGGGTATCCCC
[124 nt withheld, positions 2541-2664]
C
[91 nt withheld, positions 2666-2756]
A
[49 nt withheld, positions 2758-2806]
CCTTTGACGTTGGAGTCCACGTTCTTT
[37 nt withheld, positions 2834-2870]
ACCCTATCTCGGTCTATTCTTTTGATTTATAAGGGATTTTGCCGATTTCGGCCTATTGGTTAAAAAATGA
GCTGATTTAACAAAAATTTAACGCGAATTAATTCTGTGGAATGTGTGTCAGTTAGGGTGTGGAAAGTCCC
CAGGCTCCCCAGCAGGCAGAAGTATGCAAAGCATGCATCTCAATTAGTCAGCAACCAGGTGTGGAAAGTC
CCCAGGCTCCCCAGCAGGCAGAAGTATGCAAAGCATGCATCTCAATTAGTCAGCAACCATAGTCCCGCCC
CTAACTCCGCCCATCCCGCCCCTAACTCCGCCCAGTTCCGCCCATTCTCCGCCCCATGGCTGACTAATTT
TTTTTATTTATGCAGAGGCCGAGGCCGCCTCTGCCTCTGAGCTATTCCAGAAGTAGTGAGGAGGCTTTTT
TGGAGGCCTAGGCTTTTGCAAAAAGCTCCCGGGAGCTTGTATATCCATTTTCGGATCTGATCAAGAGACA
GGATGAGGATCGTTTCGCATGATTGAACAAGATGGATTGCACGCAGGTTCTCCGGCCGCTTGGGTGGAGA
GGCTATTCGGCTATGACTGGGCACAACAGACAATCGGCTGCTCTGATGCCGCCGTGTTCCGGCTGTCAGC
GCAGGGGCGCCCGGTTCTTTTTGTCAAGACCGACCTGTCCGGTGCCCTGAATGAACTGCAGGACGAGGCA
GCGCGGCTATCGTGGCTGGCCACGACGGGCGTTCCTTGCGCAGCTGTGCTCGACGTTGTCACTGAAGCGG
GAAGGGACTGGCTGCTATTGGGCGAAGTGCCGGGGCAGGATCTCCTGTCATCTCACCTTGCTCCTGCCGA
GAAAGTATCCATCATGGCTGATGCAATGCGGCGGCTGCATACGCTTGATCCGGCTACCTGCCCATTCGAC
CACCAAGCGAAACATCGCATCGAGCGAGCACGTACTCGGATGGAAGCCGGTCTTGTCGATCAGGATGATC
TGGACGAAGAGCATCAGGGGCTCGCGCCAGCCGAACTGTTCGCCAGGCTCAAGGCGCGCATGCCCGACGG
CGAGGATCTCGTCGTGACCCATGGCGATGCCTGCTTGCCGAATATCATGGTGGAAAATGGCCGCTTTTCT
GGATTCATCGACTGTGGCCGGCTGGGTGTGGCGGACCGCTATCAGGACATAGCGTTGGCTACCCGTGATA
TTGCTGAAGAGCTTGGCGGCGAATGGGCTGACCGCTTCCTCGTGCTTTACGGTATCGCCGCTCCCGATTC
GCAGCGCATCGCCTTCTATCGCCTTCTTGACGAGTTCTTCTGAGCGGGACTCTGGGGTTCGCGAAATGAC
CGACCAAGCGACGCCCAACCTGCCATCACGAGATTTCGATTCCACCGCCGCCTTCTATGAAAGGTTGGGC
TTCGGAATCGTTTTCCGGGACGCCGGCTGGATGATCCTCCAGCGCGGGGATCTCATGCTGGAGTTCTTCG
CCCACCCCAACTTGTTTATTGCAGCTTATAATGGTTACAAATAAAGCAATAGCATCACAAATTTCACAAA
TAAAGCATTTTTTTCACTGCATTCTAGTTGTGGTTTGTCCAAACTCATCAATGTATCTTATCATGTCTGT
ATACCGTCGACCTCTAGCTAGAGCTTGGCGTAATCATGGTCATAGCTGTTTCCTGTGTGAAATTGTTATC
CGCTCACAATTCCACACAACATACGAGCCGGAAGCATAAAGTGTAAAGCCTGGGGTGCCTAATGAGTGAG
CTAACTCACATTAATTGCGTTGCGCTCACTGCCCGCTTTCCAGTCGGGAAACCTGTCGTGCCAGCTGCAT
TAATGAATCGGCCAACGCGCGGGGAGAGGCGGTTTGCGTATTGGGCGCTCTTCCGCTTCCTCGCTCACTG
ACTCGCTGCGCTCGGTCGTTCGGCTGCGGCGAGCGGTATCAGCTCACTCAAAGGCGGTAATACGGTTATC
CACAGAATCAGGGGATAACGCAGGAAAGAACATGTGAGCAAAAGGCCAGCAAAAGGCCAGGAACCGTAAA
AAGGCCGCGTTGCTGGCGTTTTTCCATAGGCTCCGCCCCCCTGACGAGCATCACAAAAATCGACGCTCAA
GTCAGAGGTGGCGAAACCCGACAGGACTATAAAGATACCAGGCGTTTCCCCCTGGAAGCTCCCTCGTGCG
CTCTCCTGTTCCGACCCTGCCGCTTACCGGATACCTGTCCGCCTTTCTCCCTTCGGGAAGCGTGGCGCTT
TCTCATAGCTCACGCTGTAGGTATCTCAGTTCGGTGTAGGTCGTTCGCTCCAAGCTGGGCTGTGTGCACG
AACCCCCCGTTCAGCCCGACCGCTGCGCCTTATCCGGTAACTATCGTCTTGAGTCCAACCCGGTAAGACA
CGACTTATCGCCACTGGCAGCAGCCACTGGTAACAGGATTAGCAGAGCGAGGTATGTAGGCGGTGCTACA
GAGTTCTTGAAGTGGTGGCCTAACTACGGCTACACTAGAAGAACAGTATTTGGTATCTGCGCTCTGCTGA
AGCCAGTTACCTTCGGAAAAAGAGTTGGTAGCTCTTGATCCGGCAAACAAACCACCGCTGGTAGCGGTGG
TTTTTTTGTTTGCAAGCAGCAGATTACGCGCAGAAAAAAAGGATCTCAAGAAGATCCTTTGATCTTTTCT
ACGGGGTCTGACGCTCAGTGGAACGAAAACTCACGTTAAGGGATTTTGGTCATGAGATTATCAAAAAGGA
TCTTCACCTAGATCCTTTTAAATTAAAAATGAAGTTTTAAATCAATCTAAAGTATATATGAGTAAACTTG
GTCTGACAGTTACCAATGCTTAATCAGTGAGGCACCTATCTCAGCGATCTGTCTATTTCGTTCATCCATA
GTTGCCTGACTCCCCGTCGTGTAGATAACTACGATACGGGAGGGCTTACCATCTGGCCCCAGTGCTGCAA
TGATACCGCGAGACCCACGCTCACCGGCTCCAGATTTATCAGCAATAAACCAGCCAGCCGGAAGGGCCGA
GCGCAGAAGTGGTCCTGCAACTTTATCCGCCTCCATCCAGTCTATTAATTGTTGCCGGGAAGCTAGAGTA
AGTAGTTCGCCAGTTAATAGTTTGCGCAACGTTGTTGCCATTGCTACAGGCATCGTGGTGTCACGCTCGT
CGTTTGGTATGGCTTCATTCAGCTCCGGTTCCCAACGATCAAGGCGAGTTACATGATCCCCCATGTTGTG
CAAAAAAGCGGTTAGCTCCTTCGGTCCTCCGATCGTTGTCAGAAGTAAGTTGGCCGCAGTGTTATCACTC
ATGGTTATGGCAGCACTGCATAATTCTCTTACTGTCATGCCATCCGTAAGATGCTTTTCTGTGACTGGTG
AGTACTCAACCAAGTCATTCTGAGAATAGTGTATGCGGCGACCGAGTTGCTCTTGCCCGGCGTCAATACG
GGATAATACCGCGCCACATAGCAGAACTTTAAAAGTGCTCATCATTGGAAAACGTTCTTCGGGGCGAAAA
CTCTCAAGGATCTTACCGCTGTTGAGATCCAGTTCGATGTAACCCACTCGTGCACCCAACTGATCTTCAG
CATCTTTTACTTTCACCAGCGTTTCTGGGTGAGCAAAAACAGGAAGGCAAAATGCCGCAAAAAAGGGAAT
AAGGGCGACACGGAAATGTTGAATACTCATACTCTTCCTTTTTCAATATTATTGAAGCATTTATCAGGGT
TATTGTCTCATGAGCGGATACATATTTGAATGTATTTAGAAAAATAAACAAATAGGGGTTCCGCGCACAT
TTCCCCGAAAAGTGCCACCTGACGTCGAC
