>Addgene plasmid #71657 | pcDNA3.1+ eiF4A1 myc HIS | addgene partial sequence | sequence record 132708 | CMV-F 5'-CGCAAATGGGCGGTAGGCGTG-3'
TAGAGAACCCACTGCTTACTGGCTTATCGAAATTAATACGACTCACTATAGGGAGACCCAAGCTGGCTAG
TTAAGCTTATCATGTCTGCGAGCCAGGATTCCCGATCCAGAGACAATGGCCCCGATGGGATGGAGCCCGA
AGGCGTCATCGAGAGTAACTGGAATGAGATTGTTGACAGCTTTGATGACATGAACCTCTCGGAGTCCCTT
CTCCGTGGCATCTACGCCTATGGTTTTGAGAAGCCCTCTGCCATCCAGCAGCGAGCCATTCTACCTTGTA
TCAAGGGTTATGATGTGATTGCTCAAGCCCAATCTGGGACTGGGAAAACGGCCACATTTGCCATATCAAT
TCTGCAGCAGATTGAATTAGATCTAAAAGCCACCCAGGCCTTGGTCCTAGCACCCACTCGAGAATTGGCT
CAGCAGATACAGAAGGTGGTCATGGCACTAGGAGACTACATGGGCGCCTCCTGTCACGCCTGTATCGGGG
GCACCAACGTGCGTGCTGAGGTGCAGAAACTGCAGATGGAAGCTCCCCACATCATCGTGGGTACCCCTGG
CCGTGTGTTTGATATGCTTAACCGGAGATACCTGTCCCCCAAATACATCAAGATGTTTGTACTGGATGAA
GCTGACGAAATGTTAAGCCGTGGATTCAAGGACCAGATCTATGACATATTCCAAAAGCTCAACAGCAACA
CCCAGGTAGTTTTGCTGTCAGCCACAATGCCTTCTGATGTGCTTGAGGTGACCAAGAAGTTCATGAGGGA
CCCCATTCGGATTCTTGTCAAGAAGGAAGAGTTGACCCTGGAGGGTATCCGCCAGTTCTACATCAACGTG
GAACGAGAGGAGTGGAAGCTGGACACACTATGTGACTTGTATGAAACCCTGACCATCACCCAGGCAGTCA
TCTTCATCAACACCCGGAGGAAG
