>Addgene plasmid #71657 | pcDNA3.1+ eiF4A1 myc HIS | addgene partial sequence | sequence record 134068 | pXCX-F 5'-ACAACAGATGGCTGGCAAC-3'
ATGGTGATGGTGATGATGACCGGTATGCATATTCAGATCCTCTTCTGAGATGAGTTTTTGTTCGAAGGGC
CCTCTAGACTCGAGCGGCCGCCACTGTGCTGGATATCTGCAGAATTCGATGAGGTCACGAACATTGAGGG
GCATTTCCTCAATGGAGGTGTTGTAGAAGGTCTCAATGTCTCGAAGAGTCCTCTTGTCTTCTTCTGTCAC
CATGTTAATAGCCACACCTTTACGGCCAAACCGTCCACCTCGACCGATTCTGTGGATATAGTTTTCCCTG
TTGGTGGGAAGGTCATAGTTGATGACTAAAGAAACCTGCTGCACATCAATGCCTCTGGCCAGCAGGTCAG
TGGTAATCAAAACTCTGCTAGAGCCAGAACGAAACTCCCTCATAATCACGTCTCGTTCCTTTTGGTCCAT
ATCTCCATGCATGGCGGATACAGTGAAATCTCGAGCATGCATCTTCTCGGTGAGCCAGTCCACCTTCCTC
CGGGTGTTGATGAAGATGACTGCCTGGGTGATGGTCAGGGTTTCATACAAGTCACATAGTGTGTCCAGCT
TCCACTCCTCTCGTTCCACGTTGATGTAGAACTGGCGGATACCCTCCAGGGTCAACTCTTCCTTCTTGAC
AAGAATCCGAATGGGGTCCCTCATGAACTTCTTGGTCACCTCAAGCACATCAGAAGGCATTGTGGCTGAC
AGCAAAACTACCTGGGTGTTGCTGTTGAGCTTTTGGA
